Addgene plasmid #76290: TGFBR3 gRNA (BRDN0001145124)
Purpose: 3rd generation lentiviral gRNA plasmid targeting human TGFBR3
Depositing lab: John Doench & David Root. Depositing organization: Broad Institute. Publication: Optimized sgRNA design to maximize activity and minimize off-target effects of CRISPR-Cas9. Doench JG, Fusi N, Sullender M, Hegde M, Vaimberg EW, Donovan KF, Smith I, Tothova Z, Wilen C, Orchard R, Virgin HW, Listgarten J, Root DE. Nat Biotechnol. 2016 Jan 18. doi: 10.1038/nbt.3437. PubMed 26780180.
Backbone
  Vector backbone: lentiGuide-Puro
  Backbone manufacturer: Zhang Lab (Addgene plasmid # 52963)
  Vector type: Mammalian Expression, Lentiviral, CRISPR
  Selectable markers: Puromycin
Growth in bacteria
  Bacterial resistance: Ampicillin, 100 μg/mL
  Growth temperature: 37°C
  Growth strain: DH5alpha
  Copy number: High Copy
Gene/Insert
  Gene/Insert name: TGFBR3 (alt names: TGFBR3; NM_001195683.1)
  gRNA/shRNA sequence: GTTGTATGCTGGGAATGACA
  Species: H. sapiens (human)
  Entrez Gene: TGFBR3 (a.k.a. BGCAN, betaglycan)
  Promoter: hU6
  Cloning method: Unknown
  Sequencing primers: 5′ U6-F; 3′ pS2-R
Terms and licenses: Academic/Nonprofit Terms; Industry Terms: Not Available to Industry
Depositor comments: The gRNA was designed to target the following Genbank reference sequence(s): NM_001195683.1,NM_001195684.1,NM_003243.4. Note that this plasmid does NOT contain Cas9. It should be used in conjunction with lentiCas9-Blast (Addgene #52962) or otherwise with cell lines already expressing Cas9. Browse the full kinome gRNA library at http://www.addgene.org/pooled-library/broadgpp-human-kinome/ or visit http://www.broadinstitute.org/rnai/public/ for detailed protocols and information.
How to cite: TGFBR3 gRNA (BRDN0001145124) was a gift from John Doench & David Root (Addgene plasmid # 76290 ; http://n2t.net/addgene:76290 ; RRID:Addgene_76290)
