[The description below was written by a language model from this plasmid's Addgene catalogue record and pLannotate feature annotations shown in this document.]
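Description:
TGFBR3 gRNA (BRDN0001145124) is a third-generation lentiviral guide RNA plasmid built on the lentiGuide-Puro backbone and designed to direct CRISPR-Cas9 editing of human TGFBR3 (betaglycan). According to the depositor, the guide targets three annotated TGFBR3 reference transcripts. It belongs to a human kinome gRNA collection produced alongside work on optimized sgRNA design. In bacteria the plasmid is maintained by a high-copy ColE1/pUC-type origin and selected with ampicillin through the bla gene. An f1 origin, an SV40 origin and leftover lac, T7 and T3 elements are also annotated in the backbone.

The viral cassette starts with an RSV promoter fused to a truncated HIV-1 5' LTR, which drives Tat-independent transcription of the genomic RNA in packaging cells. It is followed by the Ψ packaging signal, a partial gag sequence and the Rev response element for Rev-dependent nuclear export. Inside the transfer region, a human U6 RNA polymerase III promoter expresses the TGFBR3 spacer joined to the Streptococcus pyogenes gRNA scaffold. A cPPT/CTS element lies downstream of the scaffold and aids nuclear import of the viral DNA. Next, an EF-1α core promoter with its intron A drives puromycin N-acetyltransferase, so transduced mammalian cells can be selected with puromycin, and a WPRE enhances expression of that transcript. The cassette ends in a self-inactivating ΔU3 3' LTR, followed by an SV40 polyadenylation signal.

The construct does not encode Cas9. It is meant to be used with a separate Cas9 lentivirus or in cells that already express Cas9, typically for knockout of TGFBR3.
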