Features (pLannotate 1.2.2; 29 found; start..end, strand, type, name):
     14..80      +  CDS            small t antigen (fragment): SV40 (simian virus 40) small t antigen
    106..317     +  promoter       EF-1α core promoter: core promoter for human elongation factor EF-1α
    318..1256    +  intron         EF-1α intron A: intron upstream of the start codon of human EF-1α
   1278..1877    +  CDS            PuroR (fragment): puromycin N-acetyltransferase; pac from Streptomyces; confers resistance to puromycin
   1893..2481    +  misc_feature   WPRE: woodchuck hepatitis virus posttranscriptional regulatory element
   2532..2551    +  misc_feature   cPPT/CTS (fragment): central polypurine tract and central termination sequence of HIV-1
   2553..2786    +  LTR            3' LTR (ΔU3): self-inactivating 3' long terminal repeat (LTR) from HIV-1
   2864..2985    +  polyA_signal   SV40 poly(A) signal: SV40 polyadenylation signal
   3025..3160    +  rep_origin     SV40 ori: SV40 origin of replication
   3181..3199    -  promoter       T7 promoter: promoter for bacteriophage T7 RNA polymerase
   3207..3362    +  CDS            lacZα (fragment): LacZα fragment of β-galactosidase; lacZ fragment
   3367..3795    +  rep_origin     f1 ori (sequence partly withheld): f1 bacteriophage origin of replication; arrow indicates direction of (+) strand synthesis
   3848..3952    +  promoter       AmpR promoter: bla
   3953..4813    +  CDS            AmpR: β-lactamase; bla; confers resistance to ampicillin, carbenicillin, and related antibiotics
   4984..5572    +  rep_origin     ori: high-copy-number ColE1/pMB1/pBR322/pUC origin of replication
   5755..5847    +  CDS            lacI (fragment): lac repressor; lacI; The lac repressor binds to the lac operator to inhibit transcription in E. coli. This inhibition can be relieved by adding lactose or isopropyl-β-D-thiogalactopyranoside (IPTG).
   5860..5881    +  protein_bind   CAP binding site: CAP binding activates transcription in the presence of cAMP. E. coli catabolite activator protein
   5896..5926    +  promoter       lac promoter: promoter for the E. coli lac operon
   5934..5950    +  protein_bind   lac operator: The lac repressor binds to the lac operator to inhibit transcription in E. coli. This inhibition can be relieved by adding lactose or isopropyl-β-D-thiogalactopyranoside (IPTG). lac repressor encoded by lacI
   5995..6013    +  promoter       T3 promoter: promoter for bacteriophage T3 RNA polymerase
   6041..6267    +  promoter       RSV promoter: Rous sarcoma virus enhancer/promoter
   6268..6448    +  LTR            5' LTR (truncated): truncated 5' long terminal repeat (LTR) from HIV-1
   6495..6620    +  misc_feature   HIV-1 Ψ: packaging signal of human immunodeficiency virus type 1
   6604..6967    +  CDS            HIV-1 gag (fragment): gag protein from human immunodeficiency virus 1; gag
   7113..7346    +  misc_feature   RRE: The Rev response element (RRE) of HIV-1 allows for Rev-dependent mRNA export from the nucleus to the cytoplasm.
   7723..7749    +  CDS            Rev (fragment): human immunodeficiency virus 1 (HIV-1) Rev protein; rev; enhances nuclear export of unspliced and incompletely spliced viral mRNAs
   7753..7993    +  promoter       U6 promoter: RNA polymerase III promoter for human U6 snRNA
   8023..8098    +  misc_RNA       gRNA scaffold: guide RNA scaffold for the Streptococcus pyogenes CRISPR/Cas9 system
   8154..8271    +  misc_feature   cPPT/CTS: central polypurine tract and central termination sequence of HIV-1
>Addgene plasmid #76290 | TGFBR3 gRNA (BRDN0001145124) | addgene full sequence | sequence record 185556 | Addgene Assembled Sequence
CCCGGGTGCAAAGATGGATAAAGTTTTAAACAGAGAGGAATCTTTGCAGCTAATGGACCTTCTAGGTCTT
GAAAGGAGTGGGAATTGGCTCCGGTGCCCGTCAGTGGGCAGAGCGCACATCGCCCACAGTCCCCGAGAAG
TTGGGGGGAGGGGTCGGCAATTGATCCGGTGCCTAGAGAAGGTGGCGCGGGGTAAACTGGGAAAGTGATG
TCGTGTACTGGCTCCGCCTTTTTCCCGAGGGTGGGGGAGAACCGTATATAAGTGCAGTAGTCGCCGTGAA
CGTTCTTTTTCGCAACGGGTTTGCCGCCAGAACACAGGTAAGTGCCGTGTGTGGTTCCCGCGGGCCTGGC
CTCTTTACGGGTTATGGCCCTTGCGTGCCTTGAATTACTTCCACCTGGCTGCAGTACGTGATTCTTGATC
CCGAGCTTCGGGTTGGAAGTGGGTGGGAGAGTTCGAGGCCTTGCGCTTAAGGAGCCCCTTCGCCTCGTGC
TTGAGTTGAGGCCTGGCCTGGGCGCTGGGGCCGCCGCGTGCGAATCTGGTGGCACCTTCGCGCCTGTCTC
GCTGCTTTCGATAAGTCTCTAGCCATTTAAAATTTTTGATGACCTGCTGCGACGCTTTTTTTCTGGCAAG
ATAGTCTTGTAAATGCGGGCCAAGATCTGCACACTGGTATTTCGGTTTTTGGGGCCGCGGGCGGCGACGG
GGCCCGTGCGTCCCAGCGCACATGTTCGGCGAGGCGGGGCCTGCGAGCGCGGCCACCGAGAATCGGACGG
GGGTAGTCTCAAGCTGGCCGGCCTGCTCTGGTGCCTGGCCTCGCGCCGCCGTGTATCGCCCCGCCCTGGG
CGGCAAGGCTGGCCCGGTCGGCACCAGTTGCGTGAGCGGAAAGATGGCCGCTTCCCGGCCCTGCTGCAGG
GAGCTCAAAATGGAGGACGCGGCGCTCGGGAGAGCGGGCGGGTGAGTCACCCACACAAAGGAAAAGGGCC
TTTCCGTCCTCAGCCGTCGCTTCATGTGACTCCACGGAGTACCGGGCGCCGTCCAGGCACCTCGATTAGT
TCTCGAGCTTTTGGAGTACGTCGTCTTTAGGTTGGGGGGAGGGGTTTTATGCGATGGAGTTTCCCCACAC
TGAGTGGGTGGAGACTGAAGTTAGGCCAGCTTGGCACTTGATGTAATTCTCCTTGGAATTTGCCCTTTTT
GAGTTTGGATCTTGGTTCATTCTCAAGCCTCAGACAGTGGTTCAAAGTTTTTTTCTTCCATTTCAGGTGT
CGTGACGTACGGCCACCATGACCGAGTACAAGCCCACGGTGCGCCTCGCCACCCGCGACGACGTCCCCAG
GGCCGTACGCACCCTCGCCGCCGCGTTCGCCGACTACCCCGCCACGCGCCACACCGTCGATCCGGACCGC
CACATCGAGCGGGTCACCGAGCTGCAAGAACTCTTCCTCACGCGCGTCGGGCTCGACATCGGCAAGGTGT
GGGTCGCGGACGACGGCGCCGCCGTGGCGGTCTGGACCACGCCGGAGAGCGTCGAAGCGGGGGCGGTGTT
CGCCGAGATCGGCCCGCGCATGGCCGAGTTGAGCGGTTCCCGGCTGGCCGCGCAGCAACAGATGGAAGGC
CTCCTGGCGCCGCACCGGCCCAAGGAGCCCGCGTGGTTCCTGGCCACCGTCGGAGTCTCGCCCGACCACC
AGGGCAAGGGTCTGGGCAGCGCCGTCGTGCTCCCCGGAGTGGAGGCGGCCGAGCGCGCCGGGGTGCCCGC
CTTCCTGGAGACCTCCGCGCCCCGCAACCTCCCCTTCTACGAGCGGCTCGGCTTCACCGTCACCGCCGAC
GTCGAGGTGCCCGAAGGACCGCGCACCTGGTGCATGACCCGCAAGCCCGGTGCCTGAACGCGTTAAGTCG
ACAATCAACCTCTGGATTACAAAATTTGTGAAAGATTGACTGGTATTCTTAACTATGTTGCTCCTTTTAC
GCTATGTGGATACGCTGCTTTAATGCCTTTGTATCATGCTATTGCTTCCCGTATGGCTTTCATTTTCTCC
TCCTTGTATAAATCCTGGTTGCTGTCTCTTTATGAGGAGTTGTGGCCCGTTGTCAGGCAACGTGGCGTGG
TGTGCACTGTGTTTGCTGACGCAACCCCCACTGGTTGGGGCATTGCCACCACCTGTCAGCTCCTTTCCGG
GACTTTCGCTTTCCCCCTCCCTATTGCCACGGCGGAACTCATCGCCGCCTGCCTTGCCCGCTGCTGGACA
GGGGCTCGGCTGTTGGGCACTGACAATTCCGTGGTGTTGTCGGGGAAATCATCGTCCTTTCCTTGGCTGC
TCGCCTGTGTTGCCACCTGGATTCTGCGCGGGACGTCCTTCTGCTACGTCCCTTCGGCCCTCAATCCAGC
GGACCTTCCTTCCCGCGGCCTGCTGCCGGCTCTGCGGCCTCTTCCGCGTCTTCGCCTTCGCCCTCAGACG
AGTCGGATCTCCCTTTGGGCCGCCTCCCCGCGTCGACTTTAAGACCAATGACTTACAAGGCAGCTGTAGA
TCTTAGCCACTTTTTAAAAGAAAAGGGGGGACTGGAAGGGCTAATTCACTCCCAACGAAGACAAGATCTG
CTTTTTGCTTGTACTGGGTCTCTCTGGTTAGACCAGATCTGAGCCTGGGAGCTCTCTGGCTAACTAGGGA
ACCCACTGCTTAAGCCTCAATAAAGCTTGCCTTGAGTGCTTCAAGTAGTGTGTGCCCGTCTGTTGTGTGA
CTCTGGTAACTAGAGATCCCTCAGACCCTTTTAGTCAGTGTGGAAAATCTCTAGCAGTACGTATAGTAGT
TCATGTCATCTTATTATTCAGTATTTATAACTTGCAAAGAAATGAATATCAGAGAGTGAGAGGAACTTGT
TTATTGCAGCTTATAATGGTTACAAATAAAGCAATAGCATCACAAATTTCACAAATAAAGCATTTTTTTC
ACTGCATTCTAGTTGTGGTTTGTCCAAACTCATCAATGTATCTTATCATGTCTGGCTCTAGCTATCCCGC
CCCTAACTCCGCCCATCCCGCCCCTAACTCCGCCCAGTTCCGCCCATTCTCCGCCCCATGGCTGACTAAT
TTTTTTTATTTATGCAGAGGCCGAGGCCGCCTCGGCCTCTGAGCTATTCCAGAAGTAGTGAGGAGGCTTT
TTTGGAGGCCTAGGGACGTACCCAATTCGCCCTATAGTGAGTCGTATTACGCGCGCTCACTGGCCGTCGT
TTTACAACGTCGTGACTGGGAAAACCCTGGCGTTACCCAACTTAATCGCCTTGCAGCACATCCCCCTTTC
GCCAGCTGGCGTAATAGCGAAGAGGCCCGCACCGATCGCCCTTCCCAACAGTTGCGCAGCCTGAATGGCG
AATGGG
[124 nt withheld, positions 3367-3490]
C
[91 nt withheld, positions 3492-3582]
A
[49 nt withheld, positions 3584-3632]
CCTTTGACGTTGGAGTCCACGTTCTTT
[37 nt withheld, positions 3660-3696]
ACCCTATCTCGGTCTATTCTTTTGATTTATAAGGGATTTTGCCGATTTCGGCCTATTGGTTAAAAAATGA
GCTGATTTAACAAAAATTTAACGCGAATTTTAACAAAATATTAACGCTTACAATTTAGGTGGCACTTTTC
GGGGAAATGTGCGCGGAACCCCTATTTGTTTATTTTTCTAAATACATTCAAATATGTATCCGCTCATGAG
ACAATAACCCTGATAAATGCTTCAATAATATTGAAAAAGGAAGAGTATGAGTATTCAACATTTCCGTGTC
GCCCTTATTCCCTTTTTTGCGGCATTTTGCCTTCCTGTTTTTGCTCACCCAGAAACGCTGGTGAAAGTAA
AAGATGCTGAAGATCAGTTGGGTGCACGAGTGGGTTACATCGAACTGGATCTCAACAGCGGTAAGATCCT
TGAGAGTTTTCGCCCCGAAGAACGTTTTCCAATGATGAGCACTTTTAAAGTTCTGCTATGTGGCGCGGTA
TTATCCCGTATTGACGCCGGGCAAGAGCAACTCGGTCGCCGCATACACTATTCTCAGAATGACTTGGTTG
AGTACTCACCAGTCACAGAAAAGCATCTTACGGATGGCATGACAGTAAGAGAATTATGCAGTGCTGCCAT
AACCATGAGTGATAACACTGCGGCCAACTTACTTCTGACAACGATCGGAGGACCGAAGGAGCTAACCGCT
TTTTTGCACAACATGGGGGATCATGTAACTCGCCTTGATCGTTGGGAACCGGAGCTGAATGAAGCCATAC
CAAACGACGAGCGTGACACCACGATGCCTGTAGCAATGGCAACAACGTTGCGCAAACTATTAACTGGCGA
ACTACTTACTCTAGCTTCCCGGCAACAATTAATAGACTGGATGGAGGCGGATAAAGTTGCAGGACCACTT
CTGCGCTCGGCCCTTCCGGCTGGCTGGTTTATTGCTGATAAATCTGGAGCCGGTGAGCGTGGGTCTCGCG
GTATCATTGCAGCACTGGGGCCAGATGGTAAGCCCTCCCGTATCGTAGTTATCTACACGACGGGGAGTCA
GGCAACTATGGATGAACGAAATAGACAGATCGCTGAGATAGGTGCCTCACTGATTAAGCATTGGTAACTG
TCAGACCAAGTTTACTCATATATACTTTAGATTGATTTAAAACTTCATTTTTAATTTAAAAGGATCTAGG
TGAAGATCCTTTTTGATAATCTCATGACCAAAATCCCTTAACGTGAGTTTTCGTTCCACTGAGCGTCAGA
CCCCGTAGAAAAGATCAAAGGATCTTCTTGAGATCCTTTTTTTCTGCGCGTAATCTGCTGCTTGCAAACA
AAAAAACCACCGCTACCAGCGGTGGTTTGTTTGCCGGATCAAGAGCTACCAACTCTTTTTCCGAAGGTAA
CTGGCTTCAGCAGAGCGCAGATACCAAATACTGTTCTTCTAGTGTAGCCGTAGTTAGGCCACCACTTCAA
GAACTCTGTAGCACCGCCTACATACCTCGCTCTGCTAATCCTGTTACCAGTGGCTGCTGCCAGTGGCGAT
AAGTCGTGTCTTACCGGGTTGGACTCAAGACGATAGTTACCGGATAAGGCGCAGCGGTCGGGCTGAACGG
GGGGTTCGTGCACACAGCCCAGCTTGGAGCGAACGACCTACACCGAACTGAGATACCTACAGCGTGAGCT
ATGAGAAAGCGCCACGCTTCCCGAAGGGAGAAAGGCGGACAGGTATCCGGTAAGCGGCAGGGTCGGAACA
GGAGAGCGCACGAGGGAGCTTCCAGGGGGAAACGCCTGGTATCTTTATAGTCCTGTCGGGTTTCGCCACC
TCTGACTTGAGCGTCGATTTTTGTGATGCTCGTCAGGGGGGCGGAGCCTATGGAAAAACGCCAGCAACGC
GGCCTTTTTACGGTTCCTGGCCTTTTGCTGGCCTTTTGCTCACATGTTCTTTCCTGCGTTATCCCCTGAT
TCTGTGGATAACCGTATTACCGCCTTTGAGTGAGCTGATACCGCTCGCCGCAGCCGAACGACCGAGCGCA
GCGAGTCAGTGAGCGAGGAAGCGGAAGAGCGCCCAATACGCAAACCGCCTCTCCCCGCGCGTTGGCCGAT
TCATTAATGCAGCTGGCACGACAGGTTTCCCGACTGGAAAGCGGGCAGTGAGCGCAACGCAATTAATGTG
AGTTAGCTCACTCATTAGGCACCCCAGGCTTTACACTTTATGCTTCCGGCTCGTATGTTGTGTGGAATTG
TGAGCGGATAACAATTTCACACAGGAAACAGCTATGACCATGATTACGCCAAGCGCGCAATTAACCCTCA
CTAAAGGGAACAAAAGCTGGAGCTGCAAGCTTAATGTAGTCTTATGCAATACTCTTGTAGTCTTGCAACA
TGGTAACGATGAGTTAGCAACATGCCTTACAAGGAGAGAAAAAGCACCGTGCATGCCGATTGGTGGAAGT
AAGGTGGTACGATCGTGCCTTATTAGGAAGGCAACAGACGGGTCTGACATGGATTGGACGAACCACTGAA
TTGCCGCATTGCAGAGATATTGTATTTAAGTGCCTAGCTCGATACATAAACGGGTCTCTCTGGTTAGACC
AGATCTGAGCCTGGGAGCTCTCTGGCTAACTAGGGAACCCACTGCTTAAGCCTCAATAAAGCTTGCCTTG
AGTGCTTCAAGTAGTGTGTGCCCGTCTGTTGTGTGACTCTGGTAACTAGAGATCCCTCAGACCCTTTTAG
TCAGTGTGGAAAATCTCTAGCAGTGGCGCCCGAACAGGGACTTGAAAGCGAAAGGGAAACCAGAGGAGCT
CTCTCGACGCAGGACTCGGCTTGCTGAAGCGCGCACGGCAAGAGGCGAGGGGCGGCGACTGGTGAGTACG
CCAAAAATTTTGACTAGCGGAGGCTAGAAGGAGAGAGATGGGTGCGAGAGCGTCAGTATTAAGCGGGGGA
GAATTAGATCGCGATGGGAAAAAATTCGGTTAAGGCCAGGGGGAAAGAAAAAATATAAATTAAAACATAT
AGTATGGGCAAGCAGGGAGCTAGAACGATTCGCAGTTAATCCTGGCCTGTTAGAAACATCAGAAGGCTGT
AGACAAATACTGGGACAGCTACAACCATCCCTTCAGACAGGATCAGAAGAACTTAGATCATTATATAATA
CAGTAGCAACCCTCTATTGTGTGCATCAAAGGATAGAGATAAAAGACACCAAGGAAGCTTTAGACAAGAT
AGAGGAAGAGCAAAACAAAAGTAAGACCACCGCACAGCAAGCGGCCGCTGATCTTCAGACCTGGAGGAGG
AGATATGAGGGACAATTGGAGAAGTGAATTATATAAATATAAAGTAGTAAAAATTGAACCATTAGGAGTA
GCACCCACCAAGGCAAAGAGAAGAGTGGTGCAGAGAGAAAAAAGAGCAGTGGGAATAGGAGCTTTGTTCC
TTGGGTTCTTGGGAGCAGCAGGAAGCACTATGGGCGCAGCGTCAATGACGCTGACGGTACAGGCCAGACA
ATTATTGTCTGGTATAGTGCAGCAGCAGAACAATTTGCTGAGGGCTATTGAGGCGCAACAGCATCTGTTG
CAACTCACAGTCTGGGGCATCAAGCAGCTCCAGGCAAGAATCCTGGCTGTGGAAAGATACCTAAAGGATC
AACAGCTCCTGGGGATTTGGGGTTGCTCTGGAAAACTCATTTGCACCACTGCTGTGCCTTGGAATGCTAG
TTGGAGTAATAAATCTCTGGAACAGATTTGGAATCACACGACCTGGATGGAGTGGGACAGAGAAATTAAC
AATTACACAAGCTTAATACACTCCTTAATTGAAGAATCGCAAAACCAGCAAGAAAAGAATGAACAAGAAT
TATTGGAATTAGATAAATGGGCAAGTTTGTGGAATTGGTTTAACATAACAAATTGGCTGTGGTATATAAA
ATTATTCATAATGATAGTAGGAGGCTTGGTAGGTTTAAGAATAGTTTTTGCTGTACTTTCTATAGTGAAT
AGAGTTAGGCAGGGATATTCACCATTATCGTTTCAGACCCACCTCCCAACCCCGAGGGGACCCAGAGAGG
GCCTATTTCCCATGATTCCTTCATATTTGCATATACGATACAAGGCTGTTAGAGAGATAATTAGAATTAA
TTTGACTGTAAACACAAAGATATTAGTACAAAATACGTGACGTAGAAAGTAATAATTTCTTGGGTAGTTT
GCAGTTTTAAAATTATGTTTTAAAATGGACTATCATATGCTTACCGTAACTTGAAAGTATTTCGATTTCT
TGGCTTTATATATCTTGTGGAAAGGACGAAACACCGGTTGTATGCTGGGAATGACAGTTTTAGAGCTAGA
AATAGCAAGTTAAAATAAGGCTAGTCCGTTATCAACTTGAAAAAGTGGCACCGAGTCGGTGCTTTTTTAA
GCTTGGCGTAACTAGATCTTGAGACAAATGGCAGTATTCATCCACAATTTTAAAAGAAAAGGGGGGATTG
GGGGGTACAGTGCAGGGGAAAGAATAGTAGACATAATAGCAACAGACATACAAACTAAAGAATTACAAAA
ACAAATTACAAAAATTCAAAATTTTCGGGTTTATTACAGGGACAGCAGAGATCCACTTTGGCGCCGGCTC
GAGGGGG
