>Addgene plasmid #76290 | TGFBR3 gRNA (BRDN0001145124) | depositor partial sequence | sequence record 143750 | Target Sequence
GTTGTATGCTGGGAATGACA
