>Addgene plasmid #76290 | TGFBR3 gRNA (BRDN0001145124) | addgene partial sequence | sequence record 185555 | hU6-F
TAGAAAGTAATAATTTCTTGGGTAGTTTGCAGTTTTAAAATTATGTTTTAAAATGGACTATCATATGCTT
ACCGTAACTTGAAAGTATTTCGATTTCTTGGCTTTATATATCTTGTGGAAAGGACGAAACACCGGTTGTA
TGCTGGGAATGACAGTTTTAGAGCTAGAAATAGCAAGTTAAAATAAGGCTAGTCCGTTATCAACTTGAAA
AAGTGGCACCGAGTCGGTGCTTTTTTAAGCTTGGCGTAACTAGATCTTGAGACAAATGGCAGTATTCATC
CACAATTTTAAAAGAAAAGGGGGGATTGGGGGGTACAGTGCAGGGGAAAGAATAGTAGACATAATAGCAA
CAGACATACAAACTAAAGAATTACAAAAACAAATTACAAAAATTCAAAATTTTCGGGTTTATTACAGGGA
CAGCAGAGATCCACTTTGGCGCCGGCTCGAGGGGGCCCGGGTGCAAAGATGGATAAAGTTTTAAACAGAG
AGGAATCTTTGCAGCTAATGGACCTTCTAGGTCTTGAAAGGAGTGGGAATTGGCTCCGGTGCCCGTCAGT
GGGCAGAGCG
